Addgene plasmid #227883: pcDNA 3.3 C-HA ZO1
Purpose: Used for transfection of cells for expression of N-HA ZO1
Depositing lab: Sheng-cai Lin. Depositing organization: Xiamen University. Publication: AMPK targets PDZD8 to trigger carbon source shift from glucose to glutamine. Li M, Wang Y, Wei X, Cai WF, Wu J, Zhu M, Wang Y, Liu YH, Xiong J, Qu Q, Chen Y, Tian X, Yao L, Xie R, Li X, Chen S, Huang X, Zhang C, Xie C, Wu Y, Xu Z, Zhang B, Jiang B, Wang ZC, Li Q, Li G, Lin SY, Yu L, Piao HL, Deng X, Han J, Zhang CS, Lin SC. Cell Res. 2024 Jun 19. doi: 10.1038/s41422-024-00985-6. PubMed 38898113.
Backbone
  Vector backbone: pcDNA
  Vector type: Mammalian Expression
Growth in bacteria
  Bacterial resistance: Ampicillin, 100 μg/mL
  Growth temperature: 37°C
  Growth strain: DH5alpha
  Copy number: High Copy
Gene/Insert
  Gene/Insert name: ZO1
  Species: H. sapiens (human)
  Entrez Gene: TJP1 (a.k.a. ZO-1)
  Tag / fusion protein: HA (C terminal on insert)
  Cloning method: Ligation Independent Cloning
Terms and licenses: Academic/Nonprofit Terms; Industry Terms: Not Available to Industry
How to cite: pcDNA 3.3 C-HA ZO1 was a gift from Sheng-cai Lin (Addgene plasmid # 227883 ; http://n2t.net/addgene:227883 ; RRID:Addgene_227883)
