[The description below was written by a language model from this plasmid's Addgene catalogue record and pLannotate feature annotations shown in this document.]
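Description:
pcDNA 3.3 C-HA ZO1 is a mammalian expression plasmid of about 10.4 kb, built on a pcDNA-type backbone, for transient or stable expression of human ZO-1 (TJP1) in transfected cells. ZO-1 is a tight-junction scaffolding protein that links transmembrane junction components such as claudins and occludin to the actin cytoskeleton. The roughly 5.3 kb coding sequence lies downstream of the human cytomegalovirus immediate-early enhancer and promoter and is terminated by the bovine growth hormone polyadenylation signal. A T7 promoter sits between the CMV promoter and the insert and can serve for in vitro transcription or as a sequencing primer site. The insert was introduced by ligation-independent cloning.

The plasmid name and the tag field both describe an HA epitope at the C terminus of ZO-1, whereas the purpose statement refers to N-HA ZO1. The feature table does not annotate the HA tag, so the record cannot resolve this discrepancy, although an unannotated stretch between the end of the TJP1 annotation and the poly(A) signal could accommodate a C-terminal tag.

For propagation in E. coli the plasmid carries a high-copy ColE1/pUC-type origin and a β-lactamase gene conferring ampicillin resistance. An f1 origin is also present and would allow single-stranded DNA production. A second cassette places the blasticidin S deaminase gene under tandem SV40 early and bacterial EM7 promoters, followed by an SV40 polyadenylation signal, which should permit blasticidin selection of stably transfected mammalian cells. Short bleomycin-resistance fragments next to it appear to be non-functional cloning remnants, as do the lac promoter/operator and lacI fragments. The HA tag allows detection or immunoprecipitation of the expressed protein.
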