Features (pLannotate 1.2.2; 22 found; start..end, strand, type, name):
     50..429     +  enhancer       CMV enhancer: human cytomegalovirus immediate early enhancer
    430..633     +  promoter       CMV promoter: human cytomegalovirus (CMV) immediate early promoter
    629..662     +  LTR            5' LTR (truncated) (fragment): truncated 5' long terminal repeat (LTR) from HIV-1
    678..696     +  promoter       T7 promoter: promoter for bacteriophage T7 RNA polymerase
    754..6057    +  CDS            TJP1: ZO1_HUMAN - Also known as ZO1. Experimental evidence at protein level: Swiss-Prot protein existence level 1. TJP1, TJP2, and TJP3 are closely related scaffolding proteins that link tight junction (TJ) transmembrane proteins such as claudins, junctional adhesion molecules, and occludin to the actin cytoskeleton (PubMed:7798316, PubMed:9792688). The tight junction acts to limit movement of substances through the paracellular space and as a boundary between the compositionally distinct apical and basolateral plasma membrane domains of epithelial and endothelial cells. Necessary for lumenogenesis,
   6219..6443    +  polyA_signal   bGH poly(A) signal: bovine growth hormone polyadenylation signal
   6447..6468    +  promoter       SV40 promoter (fragment): SV40 enhancer and early promoter
   6489..6917    +  rep_origin     f1 ori (sequence partly withheld): f1 bacteriophage origin of replication; arrow indicates direction of (+) strand synthesis
   6931..7260    +  promoter       SV40 promoter: SV40 enhancer and early promoter
   7308..7355    +  promoter       EM7 promoter: synthetic bacterial promoter&nbsp
   7374..7772    +  CDS            BSD: blasticidin S deaminase; Aspergillus terreus BSD; confers resistance to blasticidin
   7773..7800    +  CDS            BleoR (fragment): antibiotic-binding protein; Sh ble from Streptoalloteichus hindustanus; confers resistance to bleomycin, phleomycin, and Zeocin™
   7810..7935    +  CDS            ble (fragment): BLE_KLEPN - Experimental evidence at protein level: Swiss-Prot protein existence level 1. Binding protein with a strong affinity to the bleomycin family of antibiotics. Binds to CL990; an antimitotic-antibiotic compound. From Klebsiella pneumoniae.
   7930..8051    +  polyA_signal   SV40 poly(A) signal: SV40 polyadenylation signal
   8124..8140    -  protein_bind   lac operator: The lac repressor binds to the lac operator to inhibit transcription in E. coli. This inhibition can be relieved by adding lactose or isopropyl-β-D-thiogalactopyranoside (IPTG). lac repressor encoded by lacI
   8148..8178    -  promoter       lac promoter: promoter for the E. coli lac operon
   8193..8214    -  protein_bind   CAP binding site: CAP binding activates transcription in the presence of cAMP. E. coli catabolite activator protein
   8227..8319    -  CDS            lacI (fragment): lac repressor; lacI; The lac repressor binds to the lac operator to inhibit transcription in E. coli. This inhibition can be relieved by adding lactose or isopropyl-β-D-thiogalactopyranoside (IPTG).
   8502..9090    -  rep_origin     ori: high-copy-number ColE1/pMB1/pBR322/pUC origin of replication
   9261..10121   -  CDS            AmpR: β-lactamase; bla; confers resistance to ampicillin, carbenicillin, and related antibiotics
  10122..10226   -  promoter       AmpR promoter: bla
  10285..10337   -  misc_feature   bom (fragment): basis of mobility region from pBR322
>Addgene plasmid #227883 | pcDNA 3.3 C-HA ZO1 | addgene full sequence | sequence record 488865 | Addgene NGS Result
GTTAGGCGTTTTGCGCTGCTTCGCGATGTACGGGCCAGATATACGCGTTGACATTGATTATTGACTAGTT
ATTAATAGTAATCAATTACGGGGTCATTAGTTCATAGCCCATATATGGAGTTCCGCGTTACATAACTTAC
GGTAAATGGCCCGCCTGGCTGACCGCCCAACGACCCCCGCCCATTGACGTCAATAATGACGTATGTTCCC
ATAGTAACGCCAATAGGGACTTTCCATTGACGTCAATGGGTGGAGTATTTACGGTAAACTGCCCACTTGG
CAGTACATCAAGTGTATCATATGCCAAGTACGCCCCCTATTGACGTCAATGACGGTAAATGGCCCGCCTG
GCATTATGCCCAGTACATGACCTTATGGGACTTTCCTACTTGGCAGTACATCTACGTATTAGTCATCGCT
ATTACCATGGTGATGCGGTTTTGGCAGTACATCAATGGGCGTGGATAGCGGTTTGACTCACGGGGATTTC
CAAGTCTCCACCCCATTGACGTCAATGGGAGTTTGTTTTGGCACCAAAATCAACGGGACTTTCCAAAATG
TCGTAACAACTCCGCCCCATTGACGCAAATGGGCGGTAGGCGTGTACGGTGGGAGGTCTATATAAGCAGA
GCTCTCTGGCTAACTAGAGAACCCACTGCTTACTGGCTTATCGAAATTAATACGACTCACTATAGGGAGA
CCCAAGCTGGCTAGTTAGAGCTCCTTAAGGTTAACTCTAGAGAATTCGGATCCATGTCCGCCAGAGCTGC
GGCCGCCAAGAGCACAGCAATGGAGGAAACAGCTATATGGGAACAACATACAGTGACGCTTCACAGGGCT
CCTGGATTTGGATTTGGAATTGCAATATCTGGTGGACGAGATAATCCTCATTTTCAGAGTGGGGAAACGT
CAATAGTGATTTCAGATGTGCTGAAAGGAGGACCAGCTGAAGGACAGCTACAGGAAAATGACCGAGTTGC
AATGGTTAACGGAGTTTCAATGGATAATGTTGAACATGCTTTTGCTGTTCAGCAACTAAGGAAAAGTGGG
AAAAATGCAAAAATTACAATTAGAAGGAAGAAGAAAGTTCAAATACCAGTAAGTCGTCCTGATCCTGAAC
CAGTATCTGATAATGAAGAAGATAGTTATGATGAGGAAATACATGATCCAAGAAGTGGCCGGAGTGGTGT
GGTTAACAGAAGGAGTGAGAAGATTTGGCCGAGGGATAGAAGTGCAAGTAGAGAGAGGAGCTTGTCCCCG
CGGTCAGACAGGCGGTCAGTGGCTTCCAGCCAGCCTGCTAAACCTACTAAAGTCACACTGGTGAAATCCC
GGAAAAATGAAGAATATGGTCTTCGATTGGCAAGCCATATATTTGTTAAGGAAATTTCACAAGATAGTTT
GGCAGCAAGAGATGGCAATATTCAAGAAGGTGATGTTGTATTGAAGATAAATGGTACTGTGACAGAAAAT
ATGTCATTGACAGATGCAAAGACATTGATAGAAAGGTCTAAAGGCAAATTAAAAATGGTAGTTCAAAGAG
ATGAACGGGCTACGCTATTGAATGTCCCTGATCTTTCTGACAGCATCCACTCTGCTAATGCCTCTGAGAG
AGACGACATTTCAGAAATTCAGTCACTGGCATCAGATCATTCTGGTCGATCACACGATAGGCCTCCCCGC
CGCAGCCGGTCACGATCTCCTGACCAGCGGTCAGAGCCTTCTGATCATTCCAGGCACTCGCCGCAGCAGC
CAAGCAATGGCAGTCTCCGGAGTAGAGATGAAGAGAGAATTTCTAAACCTGGGGCTGTCTCAACTCCTGT
AAAGCATGCTGATGATCACACACCTAAAACAGTGGAAGAAGTTACAGTTGAAAGAAATGAGAAACAAACA
CCTTCTCTTCCAGAACCAAAGCCTGTGTATGCCCAAGTTGGGCAACCAGATGTGGATTTACCTGTCAGTC
CATCTGATGGTGTCCTACCTAATTCAACTCATGAAGATGGGATTCTTCGGCCCAGCATGAAATTGGTAAA
ATTCAGAAAAGGAGATAGTGTGGGTTTGCGGCTGGCTGGTGGAAATGATGTTGGAATATTTGTAGCTGGC
GTTCTAGAAGATAGCCCTGCAGCCAAGGAAGGCTTAGAGGAAGGTGATCAAATTCTCAGGGTAAACAACG
TAGATTTTACAAATATCATAAGAGAAGAAGCCGTCCTTTTCCTGCTTGACCTCCCTAAAGGAGAAGAAGT
GACCATATTGGCTCAGAAGAAGAAGGATGTTTATCGTCGCATTGTAGAATCAGATGTAGGAGATTCTTTC
TATATTAGAACCCATTTTGAATATGAAAAGGAATCTCCCTATGGACTTAGTTTTAACAAAGGAGAGGTGT
TCCGTGTTGTGGATACCTTGTACAATGGAAAACTGGGCTCTTGGCTTGCTATTCGAATTGGTAAAAATCA
TAAGGAGGTAGAACGAGGCATCATCCCTAATAAGAACAGAGCTGAGCAGCTAGCCAGTGTACAGTATACA
CTTCCAAAAACAGCAGGCGGAGACCGTGCTGACTTCTGGAGATTCAGAGGTCTTCGCAGCTCCAAGAGAA
ATCTTCGAAAAAGCAGAGAGGATTTGTCCGCTCAGCCTGTTCAAACAAAGTTTCCAGCTTATGAAAGAGT
GGTTCTTCGAGAAGCTGGATTTCTGAGGCCTGTAACCATTTTTGGACCAATAGCTGATGTTGCCAGAGAA
AAGCTGGCAAGAGAAGAACCAGATATTTATCAAATTGCAAAGAGTGAACCACGAGACGCTGGAACTGACC
AACGTAGCTCTGGCATTATTCGCCTGCATACAATAAAGCAAATCATAGATCAAGACAAACATGCTTTATT
AGATGTAACACCAAATGCAGTTGATCGTCTTAACTATGCCCAGTGGTATCCAATTGTTGTATTTCTTAAC
CCTGATTCTAAGCAAGGAGTAAAAACAATGAGAATGAGGTTATGTCCAGAATCTCGGAAAAGTGCCAGGA
AGTTATACGAGCGATCTCATAAACTTCGTAAAAATAATCACCATCTTTTTACAACTACAATTAACTTAAA
TTCAATGAATGATGGTTGGTATGGTGCGCTGAAAGAAGCAATTCAACAACAGCAAAACCAGCTGGTATGG
GTTTCCGAGGGAAAGGCGGATGGTGCTACAAGTGATGACCTTGATTTGCATGATGATCGTCTGTCCTACC
TGTCAGCTCCAGGTAGTGAATACTCAATGTATAGCACGGACAGTAGACACACTTCTGACTATGAAGACAC
AGACACAGAAGGCGGGGCCTACACTGATCAAGAACTAGATGAAACTCTTAATGATGAGGTTGGGACTCCA
CCGGAGTCTGCCATTACACGGTCCTCTGAGCCTGTAAGAGAGGACTCCTCTGGAATGCATCATGAAAACC
AAACATATCCTCCTTACTCACCACAAGCGCAGCCACAACCAATTCATAGAATAGACTCCCCTGGATTTAA
GCCAGCCTCTCAACAGAAAGCAGAAGCTTCATCTCCAGTCCCTTACCTTTCGCCTGAAACAAACCCAGCA
TCATCAACCTCTGCTGTTAATCATAATGTAAATTTAACTAATGTCAGACTGGAGGAGCCCACCCCAGCTC
CTTCCACCTCTTACTCACCACAAGCTGATTCTTTAAGAACACCAAGTACTGAGGCAGCTCACATAATGCT
AAGAGATCAAGAACCATCATTGTCGTCGCATGTAGATCCAACAAAGGTGTATAGAAAGGATCCATATCCC
GAGGAAATGATGAGGCAGAACCATGTTTTGAAACAGCCAGCCGTTAGTCACCCAGGGCACAGGCCAGACA
AAGAGCCTAATCTGACCTATGAACCCCAACTCCCATACGTAGAGAAACAAGCCAGCAGAGACCTCGAGCA
GCCCACATACAGATACGAGTCCTCAAGCTATACGGACCAGTTTTCTCGAAACTATGAACATCGTCTGCGA
TACGAAGATCGCGTCCCCATGTATGAAGAACAGTGGTCATATTATGATGACAAACAGCCCTACCCATCTC
GGCCACCTTTTGATAATCAGCACTCTCAAGACCTTGACTCCAGACAGCATCCCGAAGAGTCCTCAGAACG
AGGGTACTTTCCACGTTTTGAAGAGCCAGCCCCTCTGTCTTACGACAGCAGACCACGTTACGAACAGGCA
CCTAGAGCATCCGCCCTGCGGCACGAAGAGCAGCCAGCTCCTGGGTATGACACACATGGTAGACTCAGAC
CGGAAGCCCAGCCCCACCCTTCAGCAGGGCCCAAGCCTGCAGAGTCCAAGCAGTATTTTGAGCAATATTC
ACGCAGTTACGAGCAAGTACCACCCCAAGGATTTACCTCTAGAGCAGGTCATTTTGAGCCTCTCCATGGT
GCTGCAGCTGTCCCTCCGCTGATACCTTCATCTCAGCATAAGCCAGAAGCTCTGCCTTCAAACACCAAAC
CACTGCCTCCACCCCCAACTCAAACCGAAGAAGAGGAAGATCCAGCAATGAAGCCACAGTCTGTACTCAC
CAGAGTTAAGATGTTTGAAAACAAAAGATCTGCATCCTTAGAGACCAAGAAGGATGTAAATGACACTGGC
AGTTTTAAGCCTCCAGAAGTAGCATCTAAACCTTCAGGTGCTCCCATCATTGGTCCCAAACCCACTTCTC
AGAATCAATTCAGTGAACATGACAAAACTCTGTACAGGATCCCAGAACCTCAAAAACCTCAACTGAAGCC
ACCTGAAGATATTGTTCGGTCCAATCATTATGACCCTGAAGAAGATGAAGAATATTATCGAAAACAGCTG
TCATACTTTGACCGAAGAAGTTTTGAGAATAAGCCTCCTGCACACATTGCTGCCAGCCATCTCTCCGAGC
CTGCAAAGCCAGCTCATTCTCAGAATCAATCAAATTTTTCTAGTTATTCTTCAAAGGGAAAGCCTCCTGA
AGCTGATGGTGTGGATAGATCATTTGGCGAGAAACGCTATGAACCCATCCAGGCCACTCCCCCTCCTCCT
CCATTGCCCTCGCAGTATGCCCAGCCATCTCAGCCTGTCACCAGCGCGTCTCTCCACATACATTCTAAGG
GAGCACATGGTGAAGGTAATTCAGTGTCATTGGATTTTCAGAATTCCTTAGTGTCCAAACCAGACCCACC
TCCATCTCAGAATAAGCCAGCAACTTTCAGACCACCAAACCGAGAAGATACTGCTCAGGCAGCTTTCTAT
CCCCAGAAAAGTTTTCCAGATAAAGCCCCAGTTAATGGAACTGAACAGACTCAGAAAACAGTCACTCCAG
CATACAATCGATTCACACCAAAACCATATACAAGTTCTGCCCGACCATTTGAACGCAAGTTTGAAAGTCC
TAAATTCAATCACAATCTTCTGCCAAGTGAAACTGCACATAAACCTGACTTGTCTTCAAAAACTCCCACT
TCTCCAAAAACTCTTGTGAAATCGCACAGTTTGGCACAGCCTCCTGAGTTTGACAGTGGAGTTGAAACTT
TCTCTATCCATGCAGAGAAGCCTAAATATCAAATAAATAATATCAGCACAGTGCCTAAAGCTATTCCTGT
GAGTCCTTCAGCTGTGGAAGAGGATGAAGATGAAGATGGTCATACTGTGGTGGCCACAGCCCGAGGCATA
TTTAACAGCAATGGGGGCGTGCTGAGTTCCATAGAAACTGGTGTTAGTATAATTATCCCTCAAGGAGCCA
TTCCCGAAGGAGTTGAGCAGGAAATCTATTTCAAGGTCTGCCGGGACAACAGCATCCTTCCACCTTTAGA
TAAAGAGAAAGGTGAAACACTGCTGAGTCCTTTGGTGATGTGTGGTCCCCATGGCCTCAAGTTCCTGAAG
CCTGTGGAGCTGCGCTTACCACACTGTGCGTCCATGACTCCTGACGGTTGGTCTTTTGCTCTAAAATCAT
CCGACTCCTCGTCGGGTGATCCTAAAACCTGGCAAAACAAGTGTCTTCCCGGAGATCCAAATTATCTCGT
TGGAGCAAACTGTGTTTCTGTCCTTATTGACCACTTTCTCGAGCCATGGAAGCTTTACCCTTATGACGTA
CCTGACTATGCTGGCGCCTACCCTTATGACGTACCTGACTATGCTGGATACCCTTATGACGTACCTGACT
ATGCTGGAGATATCTAACTGACTGAACCGGTGGTACCAAACCCGCTGATCAGCCTCGACTGTGCCTTCTA
GTTGCCAGCCATCTGTTGTTTGCCCCTCCCCCGTGCCTTCCTTGACCCTGGAAGGTGCCACTCCCACTGT
CCTTTCCTAATAAAATGAGGAAATTGCATCGCATTGTCTGAGTAGGTGTCATTCTATTCTGGGGGGTGGG
GTGGGGCAGGACAGCAAGGGGGAGGATTGGGAAGACAATAGCAGGCATGCTGGGGATGCGGTGGGCTCTA
TGGCTTCTGAGGCGGAAAGAACCAGCTGGGGCTCTAGGGGGTATCCCC
[124 nt withheld, positions 6489-6612]
C
[91 nt withheld, positions 6614-6704]
A
[49 nt withheld, positions 6706-6754]
CCTTTGACGTTGGAGTCCACGTTCTTT
[37 nt withheld, positions 6782-6818]
ACCCTATCTCGGTCTATTCTTTTGATTTATAAGGGATTTTGCCGATTTCGGCCTATTGGTTAAAAAATGA
GCTGATTTAACAAAAATTTAACGCGAATTAATTCTGTGGAATGTGTGTCAGTTAGGGTGTGGAAAGTCCC
CAGGCTCCCCAGCAGGCAGAAGTATGCAAAGCATGCATCTCAATTAGTCAGCAACCAGGTGTGGAAAGTC
CCCAGGCTCCCCAGCAGGCAGAAGTATGCAAAGCATGCATCTCAATTAGTCAGCAACCATAGTCCCGCCC
CTAACTCCGCCCATCCCGCCCCTAACTCCGCCCAGTTCCGCCCATTCTCCGCCCCATGGCTGACTAATTT
TTTTTATTTATGCAGAGGCCGAGGCCGCCTCTGCCTCTGAGCTATTCCAGAAGTAGTGAGGAGGCTTTTT
TGGAGGCCTAGGCTTTTGCAAAAAGCTCCCGGGAGCTTGTATATCCATTTTCGGATCTGATCAGCACGTG
TTGACAATTAATCATCGGCATAGTATATCGGCATAGTATAATACGACAAGGTGAGGAACTAAACCATGGC
CAAGCCTTTGTCTCAAGAAGAATCCACCCTCATTGAAAGAGCAACGGCTACAATCAACAGCATCCCCATC
TCTGAAGACTACAGCGTCGCCAGCGCAGCTCTCTCTAGCGACGGCCGCATCTTCACTGGTGTCAATGTAT
ATCATTTTACTGGGGGACCTTGTGCAGAACTCGTGGTGCTGGGCACTGCTGCTGCTGCGGCAGCTGGCAA
CCTGACTTGTATCGTCGCGATCGGAAATGAGAACAGGGGCATCTTGAGCCCCTGCGGACGGTGCCGACAG
GTGCTTCTCGATCTGCATCCTGGGATCAAAGCCATAGTGAAGGACAGTGATGGACAGCCGACGGCAGTTG
GGATTCGTGAATTGCTGCCCTCTGGTTATGTGTGGGAGGGCTAAGCACTTCGTGGCCGAGGAGCAGGACT
GACACGTGCTACGAGATTTCGATTCCACCGCCGCCTTCTATGAAAGGTTGGGCTTCGGAATCGTTTTCCG
GGACGCCGGCTGGATGATCCTCCAGCGCGGGGATCTCATGCTGGAGTTCTTCGCCCACCCCAACTTGTTT
ATTGCAGCTTATAATGGTTACAAATAAAGCAATAGCATCACAAATTTCACAAATAAAGCATTTTTTTCAC
TGCATTCTAGTTGTGGTTTGTCCAAACTCATCAATGTATCTTATCATGTCTGTATACCGTCGACCTCTAG
CTAGAGCTTGGCGTAATCATGGTCATAGCTGTTTCCTGTGTGAAATTGTTATCCGCTCACAATTCCACAC
AACATACGAGCCGGAAGCATAAAGTGTAAAGCCTGGGGTGCCTAATGAGTGAGCTAACTCACATTAATTG
CGTTGCGCTCACTGCCCGCTTTCCAGTCGGGAAACCTGTCGTGCCAGCTGCATTAATGAATCGGCCAACG
CGCGGGGAGAGGCGGTTTGCGTATTGGGCGCTCTTCCGCTTCCTCGCTCACTGACTCGCTGCGCTCGGTC
GTTCGGCTGCGGCGAGCGGTATCAGCTCACTCAAAGGCGGTAATACGGTTATCCACAGAATCAGGGGATA
ACGCAGGAAAGAACATGTGAGCAAAAGGCCAGCAAAAGGCCAGGAACCGTAAAAAGGCCGCGTTGCTGGC
GTTTTTCCATAGGCTCCGCCCCCCTGACGAGCATCACAAAAATCGACGCTCAAGTCAGAGGTGGCGAAAC
CCGACAGGACTATAAAGATACCAGGCGTTTCCCCCTGGAAGCTCCCTCGTGCGCTCTCCTGTTCCGACCC
TGCCGCTTACCGGATACCTGTCCGCCTTTCTCCCTTCGGGAAGCGTGGCGCTTTCTCATAGCTCACGCTG
TAGGTATCTCAGTTCGGTGTAGGTCGTTCGCTCCAAGCTGGGCTGTGTGCACGAACCCCCCGTTCAGCCC
GACCGCTGCGCCTTATCCGGTAACTATCGTCTTGAGTCCAACCCGGTAAGACACGACTTATCGCCACTGG
CAGCAGCCACTGGTAACAGGATTAGCAGAGCGAGGTATGTAGGCGGTGCTACAGAGTTCTTGAAGTGGTG
GCCTAACTACGGCTACACTAGAAGAACAGTATTTGGTATCTGCGCTCTGCTGAAGCCAGTTACCTTCGGA
AAAAGAGTTGGTAGCTCTTGATCCGGCAAACAAACCACCGCTGGTAGCGGTGGTTTTTTTGTTTGCAAGC
AGCAGATTACGCGCAGAAAAAAAGGATCTCAAGAAGATCCTTTGATCTTTTCTACGGGGTCTGACGCTCA
GTGGAACGAAAACTCACGTTAAGGGATTTTGGTCATGAGATTATCAAAAAGGATCTTCACCTAGATCCTT
TTAAATTAAAAATGAAGTTTTAAATCAATCTAAAGTATATATGAGTAAACTTGGTCTGACAGTTACCAAT
GCTTAATCAGTGAGGCACCTATCTCAGCGATCTGTCTATTTCGTTCATCCATAGTTGCCTGACTCCCCGT
CGTGTAGATAACTACGATACGGGAGGGCTTACCATCTGGCCCCAGTGCTGCAATGATACCGCGAGACCCA
CGCTCACCGGCTCCAGATTTATCAGCAATAAACCAGCCAGCCGGAAGGGCCGAGCGCAGAAGTGGTCCTG
CAACTTTATCCGCCTCCATCCAGTCTATTAATTGTTGCCGGGAAGCTAGAGTAAGTAGTTCGCCAGTTAA
TAGTTTGCGCAACGTTGTTGCCATTGCTACAGGCATCGTGGTGTCACGCTCGTCGTTTGGTATGGCTTCA
TTCAGCTCCGGTTCCCAACGATCAAGGCGAGTTACATGATCCCCCATGTTGTGCAAAAAAGCGGTTAGCT
CCTTCGGTCCTCCGATCGTTGTCAGAAGTAAGTTGGCCGCAGTGTTATCACTCATGGTTATGGCAGCACT
GCATAATTCTCTTACTGTCATGCCATCCGTAAGATGCTTTTCTGTGACTGGTGAGTACTCAACCAAGTCA
TTCTGAGAATAGTGTATGCGGCGACCGAGTTGCTCTTGCCCGGCGTCAATACGGGATAATACCGCGCCAC
ATAGCAGAACTTTAAAAGTGCTCATCATTGGAAAACGTTCTTCGGGGCGAAAACTCTCAAGGATCTTACC
GCTGTTGAGATCCAGTTCGATGTAACCCACTCGTGCACCCAACTGATCTTCAGCATCTTTTACTTTCACC
AGCGTTTCTGGGTGAGCAAAAACAGGAAGGCAAAATGCCGCAAAAAAGGGAATAAGGGCGACACGGAAAT
GTTGAATACTCATACTCTTCCTTTTTCAATATTATTGAAGCATTTATCAGGGTTATTGTCTCATGAGCGG
ATACATATTTGAATGTATTTAGAAAAATAAACAAATAGGGGTTCCGCGCACATTTCCCCGAAAAGTGCCA
CCTGACGTCGACGGATCGGGAGATCTCCCGATCCCCTATGGTGCACTCTCAGTACAATCTGCTCTGATGC
CGCATAGTTAAGCCAGTATCTGCTCCCTGCTTGTGTGTTGGAGGTCGCTGAGTAGTGCGCGAGCAAAATT
TAAGCTACAACAAGGCAAGGCTTGACCGACAATTGCATGAAGAATCTGCTTAGG
